>Addgene plasmid #204098 | pBP-TagR_MCD2 | addgene full sequence | sequence record 413899 | Addgene NGS Result
GAAGATCCTTTGATCTTTTCTACGGGGTCTGACGCTCAGTGGAACGAAAACTCACGTTAAGGGATTTTGG
TCATGAGATTATCAAAAAGGATCTTCACCTAGATCCTTTTAAATTAAAAATGAAGTTTTAAATCAATCTA
AAGTATATATGAGTAAACTTGGTCTGACAGCTCGAGGCTTGGATTCTCACCAATAAAAAACGCCCGGCGG
CAACCGAGCGTTCTGAACAAATCCAGATGGAGTTCTGAGGTCATTACTGGATCTATCAACAGGAGTCCAA
GCGAGCTCGATATCAAATTACGCCCCGCCCTGCCACTCATCGCAGTACTGTTGTAATTCATTAAGCATTC
TGCCGACATGGAAGCCATCACAAACGGCATGATGAACCTGAATCGCCAGCGGCATCAGCACCTTGTCGCC
TTGCGTATAATATTTGCCCATGGTGAAAACGGGGGCGAAGAAGTTGTCCATATTGGCCACGTTTAAATCA
AAACTGGTGAAACTCACCCAGGGATTGGCTGACACGAAAAACATATTCTCAATAAACCCTTTAGGGAAAT
AGGCCAGGTTTTCACCGTAACACGCCACATCTTGCGAATATATGTGTAGAAACTGCCGGAAATCGTCGTG
GTATTCACTCCAGAGCGATGAAAACGTTTCAGTTTGCTCATGGAAAACGGTGTAACAAGGGTGAACACTA
TCCCATATCACCAGCTCACCGTCTTTCATTGCCATACGAAATTCCGGATGAGCATTCATCAGGCGGGCAA
GAATGTGAATAAAGGCCGGATAAAACTTGTGCTTATTTTTCTTTACGGTCTTTAAAAAGGCCGTAATATC
CAGCTGAACGGTCTGGTTATAGGTACATTGAGCAACTGACTGAAATGCCTCAAAATGTTCTTTACGATGC
CATTGGGATATATCAACGGTGGTATATCCAGTGATTTTTTTCTCCATTTTAGCTTCCTTAGCTCCTGAAA
ATCTCGATAACTCAAAAAATACGCCCGGTAGTGATCTTATTTCATTATGGTGAAAGTTGGAACCTCTTAC
GTGCCCGATCAACTCGAGTGCCACCTGACGTCTAAGAAACCATTATTATCATGACATTAACCTATAAAAA
TAGGCGTATCACGAGGCAGAATTTCAGATAAAAAAAATCCTTAGCTTTCGCTAAGGATGATTTCGGTCTC
AGTACTCTTAATCATGCTAAGGAGGTTTTTAAATGAGACCTCCGGCAAAAAAGGGCAAGGTGTCACCACC
CTGCCCTTTTTCTTTAAAACCGAAAAGATTACTTCGCGTTATGCAGGCTTCCTCGCTCACTGACTCGCTG
CGCTCGGTCGTTCGGCTGCGGCGAGCGGTATCAGCTCACTCAAAGGCGGTAATACGGTTATCCACAGAAT
CAGGGGATAACGCAGGAAAGAACATGTGAGCAAAAGGCCAGCAAAAGGCCAGGAACCGTAAAAAGGCCGC
GTTGCTGGCGTTTTTCCACAGGCTCCGCCCCCCTGACGAGCATCACAAAAATCGACGCTCAAGTCAGAGG
TGGCGAAACCCGACAGGACTATAAAGATACCAGGCGTTTCCCCCTGGAAGCTCCCTCGTGCGCTCTCCTG
TTCCGACCCTGCCGCTTACCGGATACCTGTCCGCCTTTCTCCCTTCGGGAAGCGTGGCGCTTTCTCATAG
CTCACGCTGTAGGTATCTCAGTTCGGTGTAGGTCGTTCGCTCCAAGCTGGGCTGTGTGCACGAACCCCCC
GTTCAGCCCGACCGCTGCGCCTTATCCGGTAACTATCGTCTTGAGTCCAACCCGGTAAGACACGACTTAT
CGCCACTGGCAGCAGCCACTGGTAACAGGATTAGCAGAGCGAGGTATGTAGGCGGTGCTACAGAGTTCTT
GAAGTGGTGGCCTAACTACGGCTACACTAGAAGAACAGTATTTGGTATCTGCGCTCTGCTGAAGCCAGTT
ACCTTCGGAAAAAGAGTTGGTAGCTCTTGATCCGGCAAACAAACCACCGCTGGTAGCGGTGGTTTTTTTG
TTTGCAAGCAGCAGATTACGCGCAGAAAAAAAGGATCTCAA
Features (pLannotate 1.2.2; 6 found; start..end, strand, type, name):
    183..277     -  terminator     lambda t0 terminator: transcription terminator from phage lambda
    301..957     -  CDS            cat: CAT_ECOLX - Experimental evidence at protein level: Swiss-Prot protein existence level 1. This enzyme is an effector of chloramphenicol resistance in bacteria. From Escherichia coli. This protein is used as a marker in many commonly used cloning vectors, such as pACYC184.
    958..1055    -  promoter       cat promoter: promoter of the E. coli cat gene encoding chloramphenicol acetyltransferase
   1141..1184    -  terminator     bacterial terminator: putative bacterial transcription terminator
   1231..1288    +  terminator     his operon terminator: This putative transcriptin terminator from the E. coli his operon has a 2-bp deletion introduced during synthesis. Its efficiency has not been determined.
   1483..2071    -  rep_origin     ori: high-copy-number ColE1/pMB1/pBR322/pUC origin of replication
