[The description below was written by a language model from this plasmid's Addgene catalogue record and pLannotate feature annotations shown in this document.]
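Description:
pBP-TagR_MCD2 is a small (about 2.1 kb) bacterial part-storage plasmid built on the iGEM pSB1C3 backbone. It carries a single synthetic regulatory element rather than an expression cassette. The catalogue classes it as a bacterial expression vector, but its stated role is that of a "Type 0" part in a modular assembly scheme: a tag-compatible ribosome binding site that is combined with other parts to build a complete transcription unit. The plasmid replicates at high copy from a ColE1/pMB1/pUC-type origin. Selection is by chloramphenicol, through the E. coli cat gene (chloramphenicol acetyltransferase), which is driven by its native cat promoter and followed by the phage lambda t0 terminator.

The insert is described as MCD2, a strong synthetic RBS formatted for assembly with a tag part, and it was introduced by Gibson cloning. This suggests a translation initiation element whose junctions are meant to join an N-terminal tag module ahead of a coding sequence, although the record gives no detail on the overhangs, the assembly standard or the tags involved. The automated annotation does not pick up the RBS itself. Short synthetic elements like this are often missed, and it presumably sits in one of the unannotated stretches of the sequence. The other detected features are a putative bacterial terminator and a his operon terminator lying between the resistance cassette and the origin; terminators of this kind typically insulate a cloning site from read-through transcription. No promoter, coding sequence or reporter is associated with the insert, so the plasmid is used as a source of the RBS part for constructing bacterial expression devices.
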