Addgene plasmid #204098: pBP-TagR_MCD2
Purpose: Type 0 tag-compatible RBS part
Depositing lab: Mikhail Shapiro. Depositing organization: California Institute of Technology.
Backbone
  Vector backbone: pSB1C3
  Backbone manufacturer: iGEM
  Vector type: Bacterial Expression
Growth in bacteria
  Bacterial resistance: Chloramphenicol, 25 μg/mL
  Growth temperature: 37°C
  Growth strain: NEB Stable
  Copy number: High Copy
Gene/Insert
  Gene/Insert name: MCD2 strong RBS for assembly with tag part
  Species: Synthetic
  Mutation: None
  Cloning method: Gibson Cloning
Terms and licenses: Academic/Nonprofit Terms; Industry Terms: Not Available to Industry
How to cite: pBP-TagR_MCD2 was a gift from Mikhail Shapiro (Addgene plasmid # 204098 ; http://n2t.net/addgene:204098 ; RRID:Addgene_204098)
